>Addgene plasmid #29393 | pTH357-SUP45-T388A | addgene partial sequence | sequence record 34731 | 29393 with M13R
CTCACTAAAGGGAACAAAAGCTGGTACCGGGCCCCCCCTCGAGGTCGACGGTATCGATAAGCTTATCGAT
ACCGTCGAGGCTTTTGAAGAGAAACTCTCCTTTCACTGTATTTTCTACGTAATATACACGGTCCTCTAAA
CCCACTATGTACTTTCAACAAAGGAATTAGCTCAATATAGAGCAAAAGGTTTACCAAGTATATATTATAT
TGTACAAAAAATTAAAAGCGAATTTAATTTAAATCTGGCATCTAGTGATTAAATTCTTTTTGATTCGATT
TTTTTCTCCCCCTTTTATTTATTTAAATGAAATCATAGTCGGATCCTTCATCTTCGTCATAATATTCATC
CTCAGATTCATCAACTAGTTGTTCAAAATTAACTTTGTAACGCAGCATGGCACCAATACCACCAAAACCT
GTGACAAATTGGGCACCTTCTGAAGATTTGTCTGCGATGAATTCCAAGGTAGCACCGAAGTTTTTGTAGT
TAGCTGCTAGCCATTCAATTAAAGGTTCTTCGGAGACAACGTCCATTTCTTGGCCGGTAGCTTTGTCAAT
AGCAAACGACTTGTCCTTGGCTTCTGGTTCAGCGAATTTTATAACCTCATTATCCTCGGCATCTTTAAAT
GTATATCTGATAGTTTCCAAATTTTCGAAAACAATTAATTTTTCGACTGCACCTAAATCCAATGCCTTTA
AAGTATCATCTATACCATAACAGAATTTACCAGTGTCCTGGGAAATTTCGTCAAAATATGCCTCCAATAA
TTTCTTTTCTTGAACATACTTGACATTGGCCAACGCTTCGGCAGAAAGTTCGATAGCCTGGTTGAAACCG
TTTTCACCACCATAAGAAACATCCACGATGGAAATAACCTTACATGCTAGTCT
