[The description below was written by a language model from this plasmid's Addgene catalogue record.]
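Description:
pTH357-SUP45-T388A is a yeast expression plasmid built on pRS315, a yeast–E. coli shuttle vector of the pRS series. pRS315 is a centromeric (CEN/ARS) plasmid, so it is maintained at low copy and segregates stably in Saccharomyces cerevisiae. Selection in yeast is through the LEU2 auxotrophic marker, which complements leucine auxotrophy in leu2 strains. In bacteria the plasmid is selected with ampicillin, and the record lists it as low copy. The backbone is recorded as about 6 kb without the insert.

The payload is a roughly 3 kb genomic fragment of the S. cerevisiae SUP45 gene (YBR143C), which encodes eukaryotic translation release factor 1 (eRF1), the protein that recognises stop codons and triggers peptide release at translation termination. The fragment was cloned between XbaI and HindIII sites, both of which are retained. It includes 1432 bp of genomic sequence upstream of the start codon and 241 bp downstream of the stop codon. Expression is therefore presumably driven by the gene's native promoter and terminator regions rather than by a heterologous promoter, and no tags or reporters are recorded. The coding sequence carries the T388A mutation; the record does not specify whether this numbering refers to the protein or the nucleotide sequence.

Combining a single-copy-type vector with native flanking sequence suits expression of the mutant at near-physiological levels. The associated publication examines decoding accuracy in eRF1 mutants and how it correlates with pleiotropic quantitative traits in yeast. This plasmid appears to be one of a series of SUP45 alleles used for that comparison.
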