Addgene plasmid #29393: pTH357-SUP45-T388A
Depositing lab: Tobias von der Haar. Depositing organization: London and South East University Group (LASE). Publication: Decoding accuracy in eRF1 mutants and its correlation with pleiotropic quantitative traits in yeast. Merritt GH, Naemi WR, Mugnier P, Webb HM, Tuite MF, von der Haar T. Nucleic Acids Res. 2010 Sep . 38(16):5479-92. 10.1093/nar/gkq338 PubMed 20444877.
Backbone
  Vector backbone: pRS315
  Backbone size w/o insert (bp): 5976
  Vector type: Yeast Expression
  Selectable markers: LEU2
Growth in bacteria
  Bacterial resistance: Ampicillin, 100 μg/mL
  Growth temperature: 37°C
  Growth strain: DH5alpha
  Copy number: Low Copy
Gene/Insert
  Gene/Insert name: SUP45 gene encoding translation release factor 1 from S. cerevisiae (alt name: eRF1)
  Species: S. cerevisiae (budding yeast)
  Insert size (bp): 2984
  Mutation: T388A mutant gene including genomic sequence 1432 bp upstream of AUG and 241 bp downstream of stop codon.
  GenBank ID: NM_001178491
  Entrez Gene: SUP45 (a.k.a. YBR143C, SAL4, SUP1, SUP47)
  Cloning method: Restriction Enzyme; 5′ cloning site XbaI (not destroyed); 3′ cloning site HindIII (not destroyed)
  Sequencing primers: 5′ n/a
Terms and licenses: Academic/Nonprofit Terms; Industry Terms: Not Available to Industry
How to cite: pTH357-SUP45-T388A was a gift from Tobias von der Haar (Addgene plasmid # 29393 ; http://n2t.net/addgene:29393 ; RRID:Addgene_29393)
